Addgene plasmid #162093: pEpicVector3G_Puro-T2A-EGFP-StrepTagII-HA-AU1
Purpose: EGFP linked to 3 tags on the C-terminus as barcodes. Puromycin resistant.
Depositing lab: Julien Sage. Depositing organization: Stanford University. Publication: Spatial epitope barcoding reveals clonal tumor patch behaviors. Rovira-Clave X, Drainas AP, Jiang S, Bai Y, Baron M, Zhu B, Dallas AE, Lee MC, Chu TP, Holzem A, Ayyagari R, Bhattacharya D, McCaffrey EF, Greenwald NF, Markovic M, Coles GL, Angelo M, Bassik MC, Sage J, Nolan GP. Cancer Cell. 2022 Nov 14;40(11):1423-1439.e11. doi: 10.1016/j.ccell.2022.09.014. Epub 2022 Oct 13. PubMed 36240778.
Backbone
  Vector backbone: pLV
  Backbone manufacturer: Vectorbuilder
  Vector type: Lentiviral
  Selectable markers: Puromycin
Growth in bacteria
  Bacterial resistance: Ampicillin, 100 μg/mL
  Growth temperature: 37°C
  Growth strain: NEB Stable
  Copy number: High Copy
Gene/Insert
  Gene/Insert name: Puromycin resistant; EGFP linked to StrepTagII-HA-AU1 (alt name: G-3-SHA)
  Species: Synthetic
  Mutation: WT
  Promoter: EF1A
  Tag / fusion protein: StrepTagII-HA-AU1 (C terminal on insert)
  Cloning method: Unknown
  Sequencing primers: 3′ aaaggagctgacaggtggtg
Terms and licenses: Academic/Nonprofit Terms; Industry Terms: Not Available to Industry
Depositor comments: #15 out of 20 EGFP tagged combinations . Please visit https://doi.org/10.1101/2021.06.29.449991 for bioRxiv preprint.
How to cite: pEpicVector3G_Puro-T2A-EGFP-StrepTagII-HA-AU1 was a gift from Julien Sage (Addgene plasmid # 162093 ; http://n2t.net/addgene:162093 ; RRID:Addgene_162093)
