[The description below was written by a language model from this plasmid's Addgene catalogue record and pLannotate feature annotations shown in this document.]
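Description:
pEpicVector3G_Puro-T2A-EGFP-StrepTagII-HA-AU1 is a third-generation, self-inactivating HIV-1 lentiviral transfer plasmid of about 8.8 kb built on a commercial pLV backbone. In bacteria it is maintained through a high-copy ColE1/pUC-type origin and selected with ampicillin via the β-lactamase gene. The backbone also carries an f1 origin, an SV40 origin, and remnants of lac and T7/T3 promoter elements. The viral portion comprises an RSV promoter driving a truncated 5' LTR, which makes genomic RNA production Tat-independent, followed by the Ψ packaging signal with a gag fragment, the RRE for Rev-dependent nuclear export, and a cPPT/CTS. Downstream of the payload sit a WPRE that enhances transcript expression, a ΔU3 3' LTR and an SV40 polyadenylation signal. Gateway attB4, attB1 and attB2 scars flank the promoter and the coding insert, reflecting modular assembly.

The payload is a single synthetic open reading frame under the human EF-1α promoter, annotated as the core promoter plus intron A sequences. It encodes puromycin N-acetyltransferase, a T2A ribosome-skipping peptide, and EGFP. According to the catalogue entry, EGFP carries StrepTagII, HA and AU1 epitopes in tandem at its C-terminus. These tags are not individually annotated in the feature table, though an unannotated stretch between EGFP and attB2 could accommodate them. Transduced cells are therefore puromycin-selectable and green fluorescent, and they express a defined three-epitope combination that acts as a protein-level barcode. The depositor lists this construct as number 15 of 20 such EGFP tag combinations, developed for spatial epitope barcoding to trace clonal tumour cell populations in tissue by antibody-based imaging.
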