Features (pLannotate 1.2.2; 32 found; start..end, strand, type, name):
     20..231     +  promoter       EF-1α core promoter: core promoter for human elongation factor EF-1α
    232..341     +  intron         EF-1α intron A (fragment): intron upstream of the start codon of human EF-1α
    967..1170    +  intron         EF-1α intron A: truncated intron upstream of the start codon of human EF-1α
   1179..1203    +  protein_bind   attB1: mutant version of attB; recombination site for the Gateway® BP reaction BP Clonase™
   1210..1806    +  CDS            PuroR (fragment): puromycin N-acetyltransferase; pac from Streptomyces; confers resistance to puromycin
   1816..1869    +  CDS            T2A: 2A peptide from Thosea asigna virus capsid protein Eukaryotic ribosomes fail to insert a peptide bond between the Gly and Pro residues, yielding separate polypeptides.
   1870..2586    +  CDS            EGFP: EGFP is a basic (constitutively fluorescent) green fluorescent protein published in 1996, derived from Aequorea victoria. It is reported to be a rapidly-maturing weak dimer with moderate acid sensitivity.
   2692..2716    -  protein_bind   attB2: mutant version of attB; recombination site for the Gateway® BP reaction BP Clonase™
   2734..3322    +  misc_feature   WPRE: woodchuck hepatitis virus posttranscriptional regulatory element
   3389..3408    +  misc_feature   cPPT/CTS (fragment): central polypurine tract and central termination sequence of HIV-1
   3410..3643    +  LTR            3' LTR (ΔU3): self-inactivating 3' long terminal repeat (LTR) from HIV-1
   3715..3836    +  polyA_signal   SV40 poly(A) signal: SV40 polyadenylation signal
   3876..4011    +  rep_origin     SV40 ori: SV40 origin of replication
   4032..4050    -  promoter       T7 promoter: promoter for bacteriophage T7 RNA polymerase
   4058..4213    +  CDS            lacZα (fragment): LacZα fragment of β-galactosidase; lacZ fragment
   4218..4646    +  rep_origin     f1 ori (sequence partly withheld): f1 bacteriophage origin of replication; arrow indicates direction of (+) strand synthesis
   4699..4803    +  promoter       AmpR promoter: bla
   4804..5664    +  CDS            AmpR: β-lactamase; bla; confers resistance to ampicillin, carbenicillin, and related antibiotics
   5835..6423    +  rep_origin     ori: high-copy-number ColE1/pMB1/pBR322/pUC origin of replication
   6606..6698    +  CDS            lacI (fragment): lac repressor; lacI; The lac repressor binds to the lac operator to inhibit transcription in E. coli. This inhibition can be relieved by adding lactose or isopropyl-β-D-thiogalactopyranoside (IPTG).
   6711..6732    +  protein_bind   CAP binding site: CAP binding activates transcription in the presence of cAMP. E. coli catabolite activator protein
   6747..6777    +  promoter       lac promoter: promoter for the E. coli lac operon
   6785..6801    +  protein_bind   lac operator: The lac repressor binds to the lac operator to inhibit transcription in E. coli. This inhibition can be relieved by adding lactose or isopropyl-β-D-thiogalactopyranoside (IPTG). lac repressor encoded by lacI
   6846..6864    +  promoter       T3 promoter: promoter for bacteriophage T3 RNA polymerase
   6892..7118    +  promoter       RSV promoter: Rous sarcoma virus enhancer/promoter
   7119..7299    +  LTR            5' LTR (truncated): truncated 5' long terminal repeat (LTR) from HIV-1
   7346..7471    +  misc_feature   HIV-1 Ψ: packaging signal of human immunodeficiency virus type 1
   7455..7818    +  CDS            HIV-1 gag (fragment): gag protein from human immunodeficiency virus 1; gag
   7964..8197    +  misc_feature   RRE: The Rev response element (RRE) of HIV-1 allows for Rev-dependent mRNA export from the nucleus to the cytoplasm.
   8574..8674    +  CDS            Rev (fragment): human immunodeficiency virus 1 (HIV-1) Rev protein; rev; enhances nuclear export of unspliced and incompletely spliced viral mRNAs
   8692..8809    +  misc_feature   cPPT/CTS: central polypurine tract and central termination sequence of HIV-1
   8827..8847    +  protein_bind   attB4: mutant version of attB; core recombination site for the Gateway® BP reaction BP Clonase™
>Addgene plasmid #162093 | pEpicVector3G_Puro-T2A-EGFP-StrepTagII-HA-AU1 | addgene full sequence | sequence record 318188 | Addgene NGS Result
GGCTCCGGTGCCCGTCAGTGGGCAGAGCGCACATCGCCCACAGTCCCCGAGAAGTTGGGGGGAGGGGTCG
GCAATTGAACCGGTGCCTAGAGAAGGTGGCGCGGGGTAAACTGGGAAAGTGATGTCGTGTACTGGCTCCG
CCTTTTTCCCGAGGGTGGGGGAGAACCGTATATAAGTGCAGTAGTCGCCGTGAACGTTCTTTTTCGCAAC
GGGTTTGCCGCCAGAACACAGGTAAGTGCCGTGTGTGGTTCCCGCGGGCCTGGCCTCTTTACGGGTTATG
GCCCTTGCGTGCCTTGAATTACTTCCACCTGGCTGCAGTACGTGATTCTTGATCCCGAGCTTCGGGTTGG
AAGTGGGTGGGAGAGTTCGAGGCCTTGCGCTTAAGGAGCCCCTTCGCCTCGTGCTTGAGTTGAGGCCTGG
CCTGGGCGCTGGGGCCGCCGCGTGCGAATCTGGTGGCACCTTCGCGCCTGTCTCGCTGCTTTCGATAAGT
CTCTAGCCATTTAAAATTTTTGATGACCTGCTGCGACGCTTTTTTTCTGGCAAGATAGTCTTGTAAATGC
GGGCCAAGATCTGCACACTGGTATTTCGGTTTTTGGGGCCGCGGGCGGCGACGGGGCCCGTGCGTCCCAG
CGCACATGTTCGGCGAGGCGGGGCCTGCGAGCGCGGCCACCGAGAATCGGACGGGGGTAGTCTCAAGCTG
GCCGGCCTGCTCTGGTGCCTGGTCTCGCGCCGCCGTGTATCGCCCCGCCCTGGGCGGCAAGGCTGGCCCG
GTCGGCACCAGTTGCGTGAGCGGAAAGATGGCCGCTTCCCGGCCCTGCTGCAGGGAGCTCAAAATGGAGG
ACGCGGCGCTCGGGAGAGCGGGCGGGTGAGTCACCCACACAAAGGAAAAGGGCCTTTCCGTCCTCAGCCG
TCGCTTCATGTGACTCCACGGAGTACCGGGCGCCGTCCAGGCACCTCGATTAGTTCTCGAGCTTTTGGAG
TACGTCGTCTTTAGGTTGGGGGGAGGGGTTTTATGCGATGGAGTTTCCCCACACTGAGTGGGTGGAGACT
GAAGTTAGGCCAGCTTGGCACTTGATGTAATTCTCCTTGGAATTTGCCCTTTTTGAGTTTGGATCTTGGT
TCATTCTCAAGCCTCAGACAGTGGTTCAAAGTTTTTTTCTTCCATTTCAGGTGTCGTGACAAGTTTGTAC
AAAAAAGCAGGCTGCCACCATGACCGAGTACAAGCCCACGGTGCGCCTCGCCACCCGCGACGACGTCCCC
AGGGCCGTACGCACCCTCGCCGCCGCGTTCGCCGACTACCCCGCCACGCGCCACACCGTCGATCCGGACC
GCCACATCGAGCGGGTCACCGAGCTGCAAGAACTCTTCCTCACGCGCGTCGGGCTCGACATCGGCAAGGT
GTGGGTCGCGGACGACGGCGCCGCGGTGGCGGTCTGGACCACGCCGGAGAGCGTCGAAGCGGGGGCGGTG
TTCGCCGAGATCGGCCCGCGCATGGCCGAGTTGAGCGGTTCCCGGCTGGCCGCGCAGCAACAGATGGAAG
GCCTCCTGGCGCCGCACCGGCCCAAGGAGCCCGCGTGGTTCCTGGCCACCGTCGGCGTCTCGCCCGACCA
CCAGGGCAAGGGTCTGGGCAGCGCCGTCGTGCTCCCCGGAGTGGAGGCGGCCGAGCGCGCCGGGGTGCCC
GCCTTCCTGGAGACCTCCGCGCCCCGCAACCTCCCCTTCTACGAGCGGCTCGGCTTCACCGTCACCGCCG
ACGTCGAGGTGCCCGAAGGACCGCGCACCTGGTGCATGACCCGCAAGCCCGGTGCCGGAAGCGGAGAGGG
CAGGGGAAGTCTTCTAACATGCGGGGACGTGGAGGAAAATCCCGGCCCCATGGTGAGCAAGGGCGAGGAG
CTGTTCACCGGGGTGGTGCCCATCCTGGTCGAGCTGGACGGCGACGTAAACGGCCACAAGTTCAGCGTGT
CCGGCGAGGGCGAGGGCGATGCCACCTACGGCAAGCTGACCCTGAAGTTCATCTGCACCACCGGCAAGCT
GCCCGTGCCCTGGCCCACCCTCGTGACCACCCTGACCTACGGCGTGCAGTGCTTCAGCCGCTACCCCGAC
CACATGAAGCAGCACGACTTCTTCAAGTCCGCCATGCCCGAAGGCTACGTCCAGGAGCGCACCATCTTCT
TCAAGGACGACGGCAACTACAAGACCCGCGCCGAGGTGAAGTTCGAGGGCGACACCCTGGTGAACCGCAT
CGAGCTGAAGGGCATCGACTTCAAGGAGGACGGCAACATCCTGGGGCACAAGCTGGAGTACAACTACAAC
AGCCACAACGTCTATATCATGGCCGACAAGCAGAAGAACGGCATCAAGGTGAACTTCAAGATCCGCCACA
ACATCGAGGACGGCAGCGTGCAGCTCGCCGACCACTACCAGCAGAACACCCCCATCGGCGACGGCCCCGT
GCTGCTGCCCGACAACCACTACCTGAGCACCCAGTCCGCCCTGAGCAAAGACCCCAACGAGAAGCGCGAT
CACATGGTCCTGCTGGAGTTCGTGACCGCCGCCGGGATCACTCTCGGCATGGACGAGCTGTACAAGGGTG
GCAGCGGCGGCGGCGGCTCTGGCGGCAACTGGAGCCACCCCCAGTTCGAGAAGTACCCCTACGACGTGCC
CGACTACGCCGACACCTACAGATACATCTAAACCCAGCTTTCTTGTACAAAGTGGTGATAATCGAATTCC
GATAATCAACCTCTGGATTACAAAATTTGTGAAAGATTGACTGGTATTCTTAACTATGTTGCTCCTTTTA
CGCTATGTGGATACGCTGCTTTAATGCCTTTGTATCATGCTATTGCTTCCCGTATGGCTTTCATTTTCTC
CTCCTTGTATAAATCCTGGTTGCTGTCTCTTTATGAGGAGTTGTGGCCCGTTGTCAGGCAACGTGGCGTG
GTGTGCACTGTGTTTGCTGACGCAACCCCCACTGGTTGGGGCATTGCCACCACCTGTCAGCTCCTTTCCG
GGACTTTCGCTTTCCCCCTCCCTATTGCCACGGCGGAACTCATCGCCGCCTGCCTTGCCCGCTGCTGGAC
AGGGGCTCGGCTGTTGGGCACTGACAATTCCGTGGTGTTGTCGGGGAAGCTGACGTCCTTTCCATGGCTG
CTCGCCTGTGTTGCCACCTGGATTCTGCGCGGGACGTCCTTCTGCTACGTCCCTTCGGCCCTCAATCCAG
CGGACCTTCCTTCCCGCGGCCTGCTGCCGGCTCTGCGGCCTCTTCCGCGTCTTCGCCTTCGCCCTCAGAC
GAGTCGGATCTCCCTTTGGGCCGCCTCCCCGCATCGGGAATTCCCGCGGTTCGCTTTAAGACCAATGACT
TACAAGGCAGCTGTAGATCTTAGCCACTTTTTAAAAGAAAAGGGGGGACTGGAAGGGCTAATTCACTCCC
AACGAAGACAAGATCTGCTTTTTGCTTGTACTGGGTCTCTCTGGTTAGACCAGATCTGAGCCTGGGAGCT
CTCTGGCTAACTAGGGAACCCACTGCTTAAGCCTCAATAAAGCTTGCCTTGAGTGCTTCAAGTAGTGTGT
GCCCGTCTGTTGTGTGACTCTGGTAACTAGAGATCCCTCAGACCCTTTTAGTCAGTGTGGAAAATCTCTA
GCAGTAGTAGTTCATGTCATCTTATTATTCAGTATTTATAACTTGCAAAGAAATGAATATCAGAGAGTGA
GAGGAACTTGTTTATTGCAGCTTATAATGGTTACAAATAAAGCAATAGCATCACAAATTTCACAAATAAA
GCATTTTTTTCACTGCATTCTAGTTGTGGTTTGTCCAAACTCATCAATGTATCTTATCATGTCTGGCTCT
AGCTATCCCGCCCCTAACTCCGCCCATCCCGCCCCTAACTCCGCCCAGTTCCGCCCATTCTCCGCCCCAT
GGCTGACTAATTTTTTTTATTTATGCAGAGGCCGAGGCCGCCTCGGCCTCTGAGCTATTCCAGAAGTAGT
GAGGAGGCTTTTTTGGAGGCCTAGGGACGTACCCAATTCGCCCTATAGTGAGTCGTATTACGCGCGCTCA
CTGGCCGTCGTTTTACAACGTCGTGACTGGGAAAACCCTGGCGTTACCCAACTTAATCGCCTTGCAGCAC
ATCCCCCTTTCGCCAGCTGGCGTAATAGCGAAGAGGCCCGCACCGATCGCCCTTCCCAACAGTTGCGCAG
CCTGAATGGCGAATGGG
[124 nt withheld, positions 4218-4341]
C
[91 nt withheld, positions 4343-4433]
A
[49 nt withheld, positions 4435-4483]
CCTTTGACGTTGGAGTCCACGTTCTTT
[37 nt withheld, positions 4511-4547]
ACCCTATCTCGGTCTATTCTTTTGATTTATAAGGGATTTTGCCGATTTCGGCCTATTGGTTAAAAAATGA
GCTGATTTAACAAAAATTTAACGCGAATTTTAACAAAATATTAACGCTTACAATTTAGGTGGCACTTTTC
GGGGAAATGTGCGCGGAACCCCTATTTGTTTATTTTTCTAAATACATTCAAATATGTATCCGCTCATGAG
ACAATAACCCTGATAAATGCTTCAATAATATTGAAAAAGGAAGAGTATGAGTATTCAACATTTCCGTGTC
GCCCTTATTCCCTTTTTTGCGGCATTTTGCCTTCCTGTTTTTGCTCACCCAGAAACGCTGGTGAAAGTAA
AAGATGCTGAAGATCAGTTGGGTGCACGAGTGGGTTACATCGAACTGGATCTCAACAGCGGTAAGATCCT
TGAGAGTTTTCGCCCCGAAGAACGTTTTCCAATGATGAGCACTTTTAAAGTTCTGCTATGTGGCGCGGTA
TTATCCCGTATTGACGCCGGGCAAGAGCAACTCGGTCGCCGCATACACTATTCTCAGAATGACTTGGTTG
AGTACTCACCAGTCACAGAAAAGCATCTTACGGATGGCATGACAGTAAGAGAATTATGCAGTGCTGCCAT
AACCATGAGTGATAACACTGCGGCCAACTTACTTCTGACAACGATCGGAGGACCGAAGGAGCTAACCGCT
TTTTTGCACAACATGGGGGATCATGTAACTCGCCTTGATCGTTGGGAACCGGAGCTGAATGAAGCCATAC
CAAACGACGAGCGTGACACCACGATGCCTGTAGCAATGGCAACAACGTTGCGCAAACTATTAACTGGCGA
ACTACTTACTCTAGCTTCCCGGCAACAATTAATAGACTGGATGGAGGCGGATAAAGTTGCAGGACCACTT
CTGCGCTCGGCCCTTCCGGCTGGCTGGTTTATTGCTGATAAATCTGGAGCCGGTGAGCGTGGGTCTCGCG
GTATCATTGCAGCACTGGGGCCAGATGGTAAGCCCTCCCGTATCGTAGTTATCTACACGACGGGGAGTCA
GGCAACTATGGATGAACGAAATAGACAGATCGCTGAGATAGGTGCCTCACTGATTAAGCATTGGTAACTG
TCAGACCAAGTTTACTCATATATACTTTAGATTGATTTAAAACTTCATTTTTAATTTAAAAGGATCTAGG
TGAAGATCCTTTTTGATAATCTCATGACCAAAATCCCTTAACGTGAGTTTTCGTTCCACTGAGCGTCAGA
CCCCGTAGAAAAGATCAAAGGATCTTCTTGAGATCCTTTTTTTCTGCGCGTAATCTGCTGCTTGCAAACA
AAAAAACCACCGCTACCAGCGGTGGTTTGTTTGCCGGATCAAGAGCTACCAACTCTTTTTCCGAAGGTAA
CTGGCTTCAGCAGAGCGCAGATACCAAATACTGTTCTTCTAGTGTAGCCGTAGTTAGGCCACCACTTCAA
GAACTCTGTAGCACCGCCTACATACCTCGCTCTGCTAATCCTGTTACCAGTGGCTGCTGCCAGTGGCGAT
AAGTCGTGTCTTACCGGGTTGGACTCAAGACGATAGTTACCGGATAAGGCGCAGCGGTCGGGCTGAACGG
GGGGTTCGTGCACACAGCCCAGCTTGGAGCGAACGACCTACACCGAACTGAGATACCTACAGCGTGAGCT
ATGAGAAAGCGCCACGCTTCCCGAAGAGAGAAAGGCGGACAGGTATCCGGTAAGCGGCAGGGTCGGAACA
GGAGAGCGCACGAGGGAGCTTCCAGGGGGAAACGCCTGGTATCTTTATAGTCCTGTCGGGTTTCGCCACC
TCTGACTTGAGCGTCGATTTTTGTGATGCTCGTCAGGGGGGCGGAGCCTATGGAAAAACGCCAGCAACGC
GGCCTTTTTACGGTTCCTGGCCTTTTGCTGGCCTTTTGCTCACATGTTCTTTCCTGCGTTATCCCCTGAT
TCTGTGGATAACCGTATTACCGCCTTTGAGTGAGCTGATACCGCTCGCCGCAGCCGAACGACCGAGCGCA
GCGAGTCAGTGAGCGAGGAAGCGGAAGAGCGCCCAATACGCAAACCGCCTCTCCCCGCGCGTTGGCCGAT
TCATTAATGCAGCTGGCACGACAGGTTTCCCGACTGGAAAGCGGGCAGTGAGCGCAACGCAATTAATGTG
AGTTAGCTCACTCATTAGGCACCCCAGGCTTTACACTTTATGCTTCCGGCTCGTATGTTGTGTGGAATTG
TGAGCGGATAACAATTTCACACAGGAAACAGCTATGACCATGATTACGCCAAGCGCGCAATTAACCCTCA
CTAAAGGGAACAAAAGCTGGAGCTGCAAGCTTAATGTAGTCTTATGCAATACTCTTGTAGTCTTGCAACA
TGGTAACGATGAGTTAGCAACATGCCTTACAAGGAGAGAAAAAGCACCGTGCATGCCGATTGGTGGAAGT
AAGGTGGTACGATCGTGCCTTATTAGGAAGGCAACAGACGGGTCTGACATGGATTGGACGAACCACTGAA
TTGCCGCATTGCAGAGATATTGTATTTAAGTGCCTAGCTCGATACATAAACGGGTCTCTCTGGTTAGACC
AGATCTGAGCCTGGGAGCTCTCTGGCTAACTAGGGAACCCACTGCTTAAGCCTCAATAAAGCTTGCCTTG
AGTGCTTCAAGTAGTGTGTGCCCGTCTGTTGTGTGACTCTGGTAACTAGAGATCCCTCAGACCCTTTTAG
TCAGTGTGGAAAATCTCTAGCAGTGGCGCCCGAACAGGGACTTGAAAGCGAAAGGGAAACCAGAGGAGCT
CTCTCGACGCAGGACTCGGCTTGCTGAAGCGCGCACGGCAAGAGGCGAGGGGCGGCGACTGGTGAGTACG
CCAAAAATTTTGACTAGCGGAGGCTAGAAGGAGAGAGATGGGTGCGAGAGCGTCAGTATTAAGCGGGGGA
GAATTAGATCGCGATGGGAAAAAATTCGGTTAAGGCCAGGGGGAAAGAAAAAATATAAATTAAAACATAT
AGTATGGGCAAGCAGGGAGCTAGAACGATTCGCAGTTAATCCTGGCCTGTTAGAAACATCAGAAGGCTGT
AGACAAATACTGGGACAGCTACAACCATCCCTTCAGACAGGATCAGAAGAACTTAGATCATTATATAATA
CAGTAGCAACCCTCTATTGTGTGCATCAAAGGATAGAGATAAAAGACACCAAGGAAGCTTTAGACAAGAT
AGAGGAAGAGCAAAACAAAAGTAAGACCACCGCACAGCAAGCGGCCGCTGATCTTCAGACCTGGAGGAGG
AGATATGAGGGACAATTGGAGAAGTGAATTATATAAATATAAAGTAGTAAAAATTGAACCATTAGGAGTA
GCACCCACCAAGGCAAAGAGAAGAGTGGTGCAGAGAGAAAAAAGAGCAGTGGGAATAGGAGCTTTGTTCC
TTGGGTTCTTGGGAGCAGCAGGAAGCACTATGGGCGCAGCGTCAATGACGCTGACGGTACAGGCCAGACA
ATTATTGTCTGGTATAGTGCAGCAGCAGAACAATTTGCTGAGGGCTATTGAGGCGCAACAGCATCTGTTG
CAACTCACAGTCTGGGGCATCAAGCAGCTCCAGGCAAGAATCCTGGCTGTGGAAAGATACCTAAAGGATC
AACAGCTCCTGGGGATTTGGGGTTGCTCTGGAAAACTCATTTGCACCACTGCTGTGCCTTGGAATGCTAG
TTGGAGTAATAAATCTCTGGAACAGATTTGGAATCACACGACCTGGATGGAGTGGGACAGAGAAATTAAC
AATTACACAAGCTTAATACACTCCTTAATTGAAGAATCGCAAAACCAGCAAGAAAAGAATGAACAAGAAT
TATTGGAATTAGATAAATGGGCAAGTTTGTGGAATTGGTTTAACATAACAAATTGGCTGTGGTATATAAA
ATTATTCATAATGATAGTAGGAGGCTTGGTAGGTTTAAGAATAGTTTTTGCTGTACTTTCTATAGTGAAT
AGAGTTAGGCAGGGATATTCACCATTATCGTTTCAGACCCACCTCCCAACCCCGAGGGGACCCGACAGGC
CCGAAGGAATAGAAGAAGAAGGTGGAGAGAGAGACAGAGACAGATCCATTCGATTAGTGAACGGATCTCG
ACGGTATCGCTAGCTTTTAAAAGAAAAGGGGGGATTGGGGGGTACAGTGCAGGGGAAAGAATAGTAGACA
TAATAGCAACAGACATACAAACTAAAGAATTACAAAAACAAATTACAAAAATTCAAAATTTTACTAGTGA
TTATCGGATCAACTTTGTATAGAAAAGTTG
